>Addgene plasmid #140456 | pcDNA3_HLA-cmyc-GRM3 C127A TMD A634N | addgene full sequence | sequence record 292300 | Addgene NGS Result
GACGGATCGGGAGATCTCCCGATCCCCTATGGTGCACTCTCAGTACAATCTGCTCTGATGCCGCATAGTT
AAGCCAGTATCTGCTCCCTGCTTGTGTGTTGGAGGTCGCTGAGTAGTGCGCGAGCAAAATTTAAGCTACA
ACAAGGCAAGGCTTGACCGACAATTGCATGAAGAATCTGCTTAGGGTTAGGCGTTTTGCGCTGCTTCGCG
ATGTACGGGCCAGATATACGCGTTGACATTGATTATTGACTAGTTATTAATAGTAATCAATTACGGGGTC
ATTAGTTCATAGCCCATATATGGAGTTCCGCGTTACATAACTTACGGTAAATGGCCCGCCTGGCTGACCG
CCCAACGACCCCCGCCCATTGACGTCAATAATGACGTATGTTCCCATAGTAACGCCAATAGGGACTTTCC
ATTGACGTCAATGGGTGGAGTATTTACGGTAAACTGCCCACTTGGCAGTACATCAAGTGTATCATATGCC
AAGTACGCCCCCTATTGACGTCAATGACGGTAAATGGCCCGCCTGGCATTATGCCCAGTACATGACCTTA
TGGGACTTTCCTACTTGGCAGTACATCTACGTATTAGTCATCGCTATTACCATGGTGATGCGGTTTTGGC
AGTACATCAATGGGCGTGGATAGCGGTTTGACTCACGGGGATTTCCAAGTCTCCACCCCATTGACGTCAA
TGGGAGTTTGTTTTGGCACCAAAATCAACGGGACTTTCCAAAATGTCGTAACAACTCCGCCCCATTGACG
CAAATGGGCGGTAGGCGTGTACGGTGGGAGGTCTATATAAGCAGAGCTCTCTGGCTAACTAGAGAACCCA
CTGCTTACTGGCTTATCGAAATTAATACGACTCACTATAGGGAGACCCAAGCTGGCTAGCGCCACCATGG
CCGTCATGGCGCCCCGAACCCTCGTCCTGCTACTCTCGGGGGCCCTGGCCCTGACCCAGACCTGGGCGGG
CTCCGAACAAAAGCTTATTTCTGAAGAGGACTTGGGAGGATCCAGGAGAGAGATTAAAATAGAAGGTGAC
CTTGTTTTAGGGGGCCTGTTTCCTATTAACGAAAAAGGCACTGGAACTGAAGAATGTGGGCGAATCAATG
AAGACCGAGGGATTCAACGCCTGGAAGCCATGTTGTTTGCTATTGATGAAATCAACAAAGATGATTACTT
GCTACCAGGAGTGAAGTTGGGTGTTCACATTTTGGATACATGTTCAAGGGATACCTATGCATTGGAGCAA
TCACTGGAGTTTGTCAGGGCATCTTTGACAAAAGTGGATGAAGCTGAGTATATGGCTCCTGATGGATCCT
ATGCCATTCAAGAAAACATCCCACTTCTCATTGCAGGGGTCATTGGTGGCTCTTATAGCAGTGTTTCCAT
ACAGGTGGCAAACCTGCTGCGGCTCTTCCAGATCCCTCAGATCAGCTACGCATCCACCAGCGCCAAACTC
AGTGATAAGTCGCGCTATGATTACTTTGCCAGGACCGTGCCCCCCGACTTCTACCAGGCCAAAGCCATGG
CTGAGATCTTGCGCTTCTTCAACTGGACCTACGTGTCCACAGTAGCCTCCGAGGGTGATTACGGGGAGAC
AGGGATCGAGGCCTTCGAGCAGGAAGCCCGCCTGCGCAACATCTGCATCGCTACGGCGGAGAAGGTGGGC
CGCTCCAACATCCGCAAGTCCTACGACAGCGTGATCCGAGAACTGTTGCAGAAGCCCAACGCGCGCGTCG
TGGTCCTCTTCATGCGCAGCGACGACTCGCGGGAGCTCATTGCAGCCGCCAGCCGCGCCAATGCCTCCTT
CACCTGGGTGGCCAGCGACGGCTGGGGCGCGCAGGAGAGCATCATCAAGGGCAGCGAGCATGTGGCCTAC
GGCGCCATCACCCTGGAGCTGGCCTCCCAGCCTGTCCGCCAGTTCGACCGCTACTTCCAGAGCCTCAACC
CCTACAACAACCACCGCAACCCCTGGTTCCGGGACTTCTGGGAGCAAAAGTTTCAGTGCAGCCTCCAGAA
CAAACGCAACCACAGGCGCGTCTGCGACAAGCACCTGGCCATCGACAGCAGCAACTACGAGCAAGAGTCC
AAGATCATGTTTGTGGTGAACGCGGTGTATGCCATGGCCCACGCTTTGCACAAAATGCAGCGCACCCTCT
GTCCCAACACTACCAAGCTTTGTGATGCTATGAAGATCCTGGATGGGAAGAAGTTGTACAAGGATTACTT
GCTGAAAATCAACTTCACGGCTCCATTCAACCCAAATAAAGATGCAGATAGCATAGTCAAGTTTGACACT
TTTGGAGATGGAATGGGGCGATACAACGTGTTCAATTTCCAAAATGTAGGTGGAAAGTATTCCTACTTGA
AAGTTGGTCACTGGGCAGAAACCTTATCGCTAGATGTCAACTCTATCCACTGGTCCCGGAACTCAGTCCC
CACTTCCCAGTGCAGCGACCCCTGTGCCCCCAATGAAATGAAGAATATGCAACCAGGGGATGTCTGCTGC
TGGATTTGCATCCCCTGTGAACCGTACGAATACCTGGCTGATGAGTTTACCTGTATGGATTGTGGGTCTG
GACAGTGGCCCACTGCAGACCTAACTGGATGCTATGACCTTCCTGAGGACTACATCAGGTGGGAAGACGC
CTGGGCCATTGGCCCAGTCACCATTGCCTGTCTGGGTTTTATGTGTACATGCATGGTTGTAACTGTTTTT
ATCAAGCACAACAACACACCCTTGGTCAAAGCATCGGGCCGAGAACTCTGCTACATCTTATTGTTTGGGG
TTGGCCTGTCATACTGCATGACATTCTTCTTCATTAACAAGCCATCACCAGTCATCTGTGCATTGCGCCG
ACTCGGGCTGGGGAGTTCCTTCGCTATCTGTTACTCAGCCCTGCTGACCAAGACAAACTGCATTGCCCGC
ATCTTCGATGGGGTCAAGAATGGCGCTCAGAGGCCAAAATTCATCAGCCCCAGTTCTCAGGTTTTCATCT
GCCTGGGTCTGATCCTGGTGCAAATTGTGATGGTGTCTGTGTGGCTCATCCTGGAGGCCCCAGGCACCAG
GAGGTATACCCTTGCAGAGAAGCGGGAAACAGTCATCCTAAAATGCAATGTCAAAGATTCCAGCATGTTG
ATCTCTCTTACCTACGATGTGATCCTGGTGATCTTATGCACTGTGTACGCCTTCAAAACGCGGAAGTGCC
CAGAAAATTTCAACGAAGCTAAGTTCATAGGTTTTACCATGTACACCACGTGCATCATCTGGTTGGCCTT
CCTCCCTATATTTTATGTGACATCAAGTGACTACAGAGTGCAGACGACAACCATGTGCATCTCTGTCAGC
CTGAGTGGCTTTGTGGTCTTGGGCTGTTTGTTTGCACCCAAGGTTCACATCATCCTGTTTCAACCCCAGA
AGAATGTTGTCACACACAGACTGCACCTCAACAGGTTCAGTGTCAGTGGAACTGGGACCACATACTCTCA
GTCCTCTGCAAGCACGTATGTGCCAACGGTGTGCAATGGGCGGGAAGTCCTCGACTCCACCACCTCATCT
CTGTGACTCGAGTCTAGAGGGCCCGTTTAAACCCGCTGATCAGCCTCGACTGTGCCTTCTAGTTGCCAGC
CATCTGTTGTTTGCCCCTCCCCCGTGCCTTCCTTGACCCTGGAAGGTGCCACTCCCACTGTCCTTTCCTA
ATAAAATGAGGAAATTGCATCGCATTGTCTGAGTAGGTGTCATTCTATTCTGGGGGGTGGGGTGGGGCAG
GACAGCAAGGGGGAGGATTGGGAAGACAATAGCAGGCATGCTGGGGATGCGGTGGGCTCTATGGCTTCTG
AGGCGGAAAGAACCAGCTGGGGCTCTAGGGGGTATCCCC
[124 nt withheld, positions 3890-4013]
C
[91 nt withheld, positions 4015-4105]
A
[49 nt withheld, positions 4107-4155]
CCTTTGACGTTGGAGTCCACGTTCTTT
[37 nt withheld, positions 4183-4219]
ACCCTATCTCGGTCTATTCTTTTGATTTATAAGGGATTTTGCCGATTTCGGCCTATTGGTTAAAAAATGA
GCTGATTTAACAAAAATTTAACGCGAATTAATTCTGTGGAATGTGTGTCAGTTAGGGTGTGGAAAGTCCC
CAGGCTCCCCAGCAGGCAGAAGTATGCAAAGCATGCATCTCAATTAGTCAGCAACCAGGTGTGGAAAGTC
CCCAGGCTCCCCAGCAGGCAGAAGTATGCAAAGCATGCATCTCAATTAGTCAGCAACCATAGTCCCGCCC
CTAACTCCGCCCATCCCGCCCCTAACTCCGCCCAGTTCCGCCCATTCTCCGCCCCATGGCTGACTAATTT
TTTTTATTTATGCAGAGGCCGAGGCCGCCTCTGCCTCTGAGCTATTCCAGAAGTAGTGAGGAGGCTTTTT
TGGAGGCCTAGGCTTTTGCAAAAAGCTCCCGGGAGCTTGTATATCCATTTTCGGATCTGATCAAGAGACA
GGATGAGGATCGTTTCGCATGATTGAACAAGATGGATTGCACGCAGGTTCTCCGGCCGCTTGGGTGGAGA
GGCTATTCGGCTATGACTGGGCACAACAGACAATCGGCTGCTCTGATGCCGCCGTGTTCCGGCTGTCAGC
GCAGGGGCGCCCGGTTCTTTTTGTCAAGACCGACCTGTCCGGTGCCCTGAATGAACTGCAGGACGAGGCA
GCGCGGCTATCGTGGCTGGCCACGACGGGCGTTCCTTGCGCAGCTGTGCTCGACGTTGTCACTGAAGCGG
GAAGGGACTGGCTGCTATTGGGCGAAGTGCCGGGGCAGGATCTCCTGTCATCTCACCTTGCTCCTGCCGA
GAAAGTATCCATCATGGCTGATGCAATGCGGCGGCTGCATACGCTTGATCCGGCTACCTGCCCATTCGAC
CACCAAGCGAAACATCGCATCGAGCGAGCACGTACTCGGATGGAAGCCGGTCTTGTCGATCAGGATGATC
TGGACGAAGAGCATCAGGGGCTCGCGCCAGCCGAACTGTTCGCCAGGCTCAAGGCGCGCATGCCCGACGG
CGAGGATCTCGTCGTGACCCATGGCGATGCCTGCTTGCCGAATATCATGGTGGAAAATGGCCGCTTTTCT
GGATTCATCGACTGTGGCCGGCTGGGTGTGGCGGACCGCTATCAGGACATAGCGTTGGCTACCCGTGATA
TTGCTGAAGAGCTTGGCGGCGAATGGGCTGACCGCTTCCTCGTGCTTTACGGTATCGCCGCTCCCGATTC
GCAGCGCATCGCCTTCTATCGCCTTCTTGACGAGTTCTTCTGAGCGGGACTCTGGGGTTCGAAATGACCG
ACCAAGCGACGCCCAACCTGCCATCACGAGATTTCGATTCCACCGCCGCCTTCTATGAAAGGTTGGGCTT
CGGAATCGTTTTCCGGGACGCCGGCTGGATGATCCTCCAGCGCGGGGATCTCATGCTGGAGTTCTTCGCC
CACCCCAACTTGTTTATTGCAGCTTATAATGGTTACAAATAAAGCAATAGCATCACAAATTTCACAAATA
AAGCATTTTTTTCACTGCATTCTAGTTGTGGTTTGTCCAAACTCATCAATGTATCTTATCATGTCTGTAT
ACCGTCGACCTCTAGCTAGAGCTTGGCGTAATCATGGTCATAGCTGTTTCCTGTGTGAAATTGTTATCCG
CTCACAATTCCACACAACATACGAGCCGGAAGCATAAAGTGTAAAGCCTGGGGTGCCTAATGAGTGAGCT
AACTCACATTAATTGCGTTGCGCTCACTGCCCGCTTTCCAGTCGGGAAACCTGTCGTGCCAGCTGCATTA
ATGAATCGGCCAACGCGCGGGGAGAGGCGGTTTGCGTATTGGGCGCTCTTCCGCTTCCTCGCTCACTGAC
TCGCTGCGCTCGGTCGTTCGGCTGCGGCGAGCGGTATCAGCTCACTCAAAGGCGGTAATACGGTTATCCA
CAGAATCAGGGGATAACGCAGGAAAGAACATGTGAGCAAAAGGCCAGCAAAAGGCCAGGAACCGTAAAAA
GGCCGCGTTGCTGGCGTTTTTCCATAGGCTCCGCCCCCCTGACGAGCATCACAAAAATCGACGCTCAAGT
CAGAGGTGGCGAAACCCGACAGGACTATAAAGATACCAGGCGTTTCCCCCTGGAAGCTCCCTCGTGCGCT
CTCCTGTTCCGACCCTGCCGCTTACCGGATACCTGTCCGCCTTTCTCCCTTCGGGAAGCGTGGCGCTTTC
TCATAGCTCACGCTGTAGGTATCTCAGTTCGGTGTAGGTCGTTCGCTCCAAGCTGGGCTGTGTGCACGAA
CCCCCCGTTCAGCCCGACCGCTGCGCCTTATCCGGTAACTATCGTCTTGAGTCCAACCCGGTAAGACACG
ACTTATCGCCACTGGCAGCAGCCACTGGTAACAGGATTAGCAGAGCGAGGTATGTAGGCGGTGCTACAGA
GTTCTTGAAGTGGTGGCCTAACTACGGCTACACTAGAAGAACAGTATTTGGTATCTGCGCTCTGCTGAAG
CCAGTTACCTTCGGAAAAAGAGTTGGTAGCTCTTGATCCGGCAAACAAACCACCGCTGGTAGCGGTGGTT
TTTTTGTTTGCAAGCAGCAGATTACGCGCAGAAAAAAAGGATCTCAAGAAGATCCTTTGATCTTTTCTAC
GGGGTCTGACGCTCAGTGGAACGAAAACTCACGTTAAGGGATTTTGGTCATGAGATTATCAAAAAGGATC
TTCACCTAGATCCTTTTAAATTAAAAATGAAGTTTTAAATCAATCTAAAGTATATATGAGTAAACTTGGT
CTGACAGTTACCAATGCTTAATCAGTGAGGCACCTATCTCAGCGATCTGTCTATTTCGTTCATCCATAGT
TGCCTGACTCCCCGTCGTGTAGATAACTACGATACGGGAGGGCTTACCATCTGGCCCCAGTGCTGCAATG
ATACCGCGAGACCCACGCTCACCGGCTCCAGATTTATCAGCAATAAACCAGCCAGCCGGAAGGGCCGAGC
GCAGAAGTGGTCCTGCAACTTTATCCGCCTCCATCCAGTCTATTAATTGTTGCCGGGAAGCTAGAGTAAG
TAGTTCGCCAGTTAATAGTTTGCGCAACGTTGTTGCCATTGCTACAGGCATCGTGGTGTCACGCTCGTCG
TTTGGTATGGCTTCATTCAGCTCCGGTTCCCAACGATCAAGGCGAGTTACATGATCCCCCATGTTGTGCA
AAAAAGCGGTTAGCTCCTTCGGTCCTCCGATCGTTGTCAGAAGTAAGTTGGCCGCAGTGTTATCACTCAT
GGTTATGGCAGCACTGCATAATTCTCTTACTGTCATGCCATCCGTAAGATGCTTTTCTGTGACTGGTGAG
TACTCAACCAAGTCATTCTGAGAATAGTGTATGCGGCGACCGAGTTGCTCTTGCCCGGCGTCAATACGGG
ATAATACCGCGCCACATAGCAGAACTTTAAAAGTGCTCATCATTGGAAAACGTTCTTCGGGGCGAAAACT
CTCAAGGATCTTACCGCTGTTGAGATCCAGTTCGATGTAACCCACTCGTGCACCCAACTGATCTTCAGCA
TCTTTTACTTTCACCAGCGTTTCTGGGTGAGCAAAAACAGGAAGGCAAAATGCCGCAAAAAAGGGAATAA
GGGCGACACGGAAATGTTGAATACTCATACTCTTCCTTTTTCAATATTATTGAAGCATTTATCAGGGTTA
TTGTCTCATGAGCGGATACATATTTGAATGTATTTAGAAAAATAAACAAATAGGGGTTCCGCGCACATTT
CCCCGAAAAGTGCCACCTGACGTC
Features (pLannotate 1.2.2; 22 found; start..end, strand, type, name):
     28..80      -  misc_feature   bom (fragment): basis of mobility region from pBR322
    235..614     +  enhancer       CMV enhancer: human cytomegalovirus immediate early enhancer
    615..818     +  promoter       CMV promoter: human cytomegalovirus (CMV) immediate early promoter
    814..847     +  LTR            5' LTR (truncated) (fragment): truncated 5' long terminal repeat (LTR) from HIV-1
    863..881     +  promoter       T7 promoter: promoter for bacteriophage T7 RNA polymerase
    907..984     +  CDS            HLA-A (fragment): HLAA_HUMAN - Also known as HLAA. Experimental evidence at protein level: Swiss-Prot protein existence level 1. Allele A*74:01: Presents immunodominant HIV-1 epitopes derived from gag-pol (GQMVHQAISPR, QIYPGIKVR) and rev (RQIHSISER), carrying an aliphatic residue at position 2 and Arg anchor residue at the C-terminus. May contribute to viral load control in chronic HIV-1 infection. From Homo sapiens (Human).
    988..1014    +  CDS            Myc (fragment): Myc (human c-Myc proto-oncogene) epitope tag
   1024..3573    +  CDS            GRM3: GRM3_HUMAN - Also known as GPRC1C, MGLUR3. Experimental evidence at protein level: Swiss-Prot protein existence level 1. G-protein coupled receptor for glutamate. Ligand binding causes a conformation change that triggers signaling via guanine nucleotide-binding proteins (G proteins) and modulates the activity of down-stream effectors. Signaling inhibits adenylate cyclase activity. From Homo sapiens (Human).
   3620..3844    +  polyA_signal   bGH poly(A) signal: bovine growth hormone polyadenylation signal
   3848..3869    +  promoter       SV40 promoter (fragment): SV40 enhancer and early promoter
   3890..4318    +  rep_origin     f1 ori (sequence partly withheld): f1 bacteriophage origin of replication; arrow indicates direction of (+) strand synthesis
   4332..4661    +  promoter       SV40 promoter: SV40 enhancer and early promoter
   4728..5519    +  CDS            neo: KKA2_KLEPN - Also known as kan, nptII. Experimental evidence at protein level: Swiss-Prot protein existence level 1. Resistance to kanamycin, neomycin, paromomycin, ribostamycin, butirosin and gentamicin B. From Klebsiella pneumoniae.
   5543..5701    +  CDS            ble (fragment): BLE_KLEPN - Experimental evidence at protein level: Swiss-Prot protein existence level 1. Binding protein with a strong affinity to the bleomycin family of antibiotics. Binds to CL990; an antimitotic-antibiotic compound. From Klebsiella pneumoniae.
   5696..5817    +  polyA_signal   SV40 poly(A) signal: SV40 polyadenylation signal
   5890..5906    -  protein_bind   lac operator: The lac repressor binds to the lac operator to inhibit transcription in E. coli. This inhibition can be relieved by adding lactose or isopropyl-β-D-thiogalactopyranoside (IPTG). lac repressor encoded by lacI
   5914..5944    -  promoter       lac promoter: promoter for the E. coli lac operon
   5959..5980    -  protein_bind   CAP binding site: CAP binding activates transcription in the presence of cAMP. E. coli catabolite activator protein
   5993..6085    -  CDS            lacI (fragment): lac repressor; lacI; The lac repressor binds to the lac operator to inhibit transcription in E. coli. This inhibition can be relieved by adding lactose or isopropyl-β-D-thiogalactopyranoside (IPTG).
   6268..6856    -  rep_origin     ori: high-copy-number ColE1/pMB1/pBR322/pUC origin of replication
   7027..7887    -  CDS            AmpR: β-lactamase; bla; confers resistance to ampicillin, carbenicillin, and related antibiotics
   7888..7992    -  promoter       AmpR promoter: bla
