[The description below was written by a language model from this plasmid's Addgene catalogue record and pLannotate feature annotations shown in this document.]
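Description:
pcDNA3_HLA-cmyc-GRM3 C127A TMD A634N is a mammalian expression plasmid of about 8 kb built on the pcDNA3 backbone, encoding a doubly mutated, epitope-tagged form of human metabotropic glutamate receptor 3 (GRM3/mGluR3), a G-protein coupled receptor for glutamate whose signaling inhibits adenylate cyclase. In E. coli it is maintained at high copy through a ColE1/pUC-type origin and selected with ampicillin via the β-lactamase gene. An f1 origin is also present, along with short lac promoter/operator, lacI, bom and ble fragments that appear to be backbone remnants. For selection in mammalian cells, an SV40 enhancer/early promoter drives the neomycin phosphotransferase gene, followed by an SV40 polyadenylation signal, allowing G418 selection of stably transfected cells.

The expression cassette places the insert, cloned between NheI and XhoI sites, under the human CMV immediate early enhancer and promoter, with a bovine growth hormone polyadenylation signal downstream. A T7 promoter lies just upstream of the coding region. The open reading frame begins with the signal/leader sequence from the HLA class I A-2 alpha chain, followed by a c-myc epitope tag and then the GRM3 sequence. This arrangement would direct the receptor into the secretory pathway and leave the myc tag at the mature N-terminus, where it can serve for antibody detection. The receptor carries two substitutions, cysteine 127 to alanine and alanine 634 to asparagine; the name places the latter in the transmembrane domain (TMD). The record does not state the functional rationale for these mutations, giving the purpose only as mammalian expression of the tagged mutant receptor.
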