Addgene plasmid #140456: pcDNA3_HLA-cmyc-GRM3 C127A TMD A634N
Purpose: Mammalian expression plasmid for c-myc-tagged mGluR3 C127A and A634N mutant
Depositing lab: Erik Procko. Depositing organization: University of Illinois at Urbana-Champaign.
Backbone
  Vector backbone: pcDNA3
  Backbone size w/o insert (bp): 5344
  Total vector size (bp): 8026
  Vector type: Mammalian Expression
  Selectable markers: Neomycin (select with G418)
Growth in bacteria
  Bacterial resistance: Ampicillin, 100 μg/mL
  Growth temperature: 37°C
  Growth strain: DH5alpha
  Copy number: High Copy
Gene/Insert
  Gene/Insert name: GRM3 (alt names: mGluR3; metabotropic glutamate receptor 3)
  Species: H. sapiens (human)
  Insert size (bp): 2676
  Mutation: Cysteine 127 to alanine, alanine 634 to asparagine
  Entrez Gene: GRM3 (a.k.a. GLUR3, GPRC1C, MGLUR3, mGlu3)
  Tag / fusion protein: Signal/leader sequence from HLA class I histocompatibility antigen A-2 alpha chain (HLA) (N terminal on insert) (N terminal on insert); c-myc tag (N terminal on insert)
  Cloning method: Restriction Enzyme; 5′ cloning site NheI (not destroyed); 3′ cloning site XhoI (not destroyed)
  Sequencing primers: 5′ CMV_fwd; 3′ EBV_rev
Terms and licenses: Academic/Nonprofit Terms; Industry Terms: Not Available to Industry
How to cite: pcDNA3_HLA-cmyc-GRM3 C127A TMD A634N was a gift from Erik Procko (Addgene plasmid # 140456 ; http://n2t.net/addgene:140456 ; RRID:Addgene_140456)
