>Addgene plasmid #140456 | pcDNA3_HLA-cmyc-GRM3 C127A TMD A634N | depositor partial sequence | sequence record 272676 | Insert
GCTAGCGCCACCATGGCCGTCATGGCGCCCCGAACCCTCGTCCTGCTACTCTCGGGGGCCCTGGCCCTGA
CCCAGACCTGGGCGGGCTCCGAACAAAAGCTCATTTCTGAAGAGGACTTGGGAGGATCCAGGAGAGAGAT
TAAAATAGAAGGTGACCTTGTTTTAGGGGGCCTGTTTCCTATTAACGAAAAAGGCACTGGAACTGAAGAA
TGTGGGCGAATCAATGAAGACCGAGGGATTCAACGCCTGGAAGCCATGTTGTTTGCTATTGATGAAATCA
ACAAAGATGATTACTTGCTACCAGGAGTGAAGTTGGGTGTTCACATTTTGGATACATGTTCAAGGGATAC
CTATGCATTGGAGCAATCACTGGAGTTTGTCAGGGCATCTTTGACAAAAGTGGATGAAGCTGAGTATATG
GCTCCTGATGGATCCTATGCCATTCAAGAAAACATCCCACTTCTCATTGCAGGGGTCATTGGTGGCTCTT
ATAGCAGTGTTTCCATACAGGTGGCAAACCTGCTGCGGCTCTTCCAGATCCCTCAGATCAGCTACGCATC
CACCAGCGCCAAACTCAGTGATAAGTCGCGCTATGATTACTTTGCCAGGACCGTGCCCCCCGACTTCTAC
CAGGCCAAAGCCATGGCTGAGATCTTGCGCTTCTTCAACTGGACCTACGTGTCCACAGTAGCCTCCGAGG
GTGATTACGGGGAGACAGGGATCGAGGCCTTCGAGCAGGAAGCCCGCCTGCGCAACATCTGCATCGCTAC
GGCGGAGAAGGTGGGCCGCTCCAACATCCGCAAGTCCTACGACAGCGTGATCCGAGAACTGTTGCAGAAG
CCCAACGCGCGCGTCGTGGTCCTCTTCATGCGCAGCGACGACTCGCGGGAGCTCATTGCGGCCGCCAGCC
GCGCCAATGCCTCCTTCACCTGGGTGGCCAGCGACGGCTGGGGCGCGCAGGAGAGCATCATCAAGGGCAG
CGAGCATGTGGCCTACGGCGCCATCACCCTGGAGCTGGCCTCCCAGCCTGTCCGCCAGTTCGACCGCTAC
TTCCAGAGCCTCAACCCCTACAACAACCACCGCAACCCCTGGTTCCGGGACTTCTGGGAGCAAAAGTTTC
AGTGCAGCCTCCAGAACAAACGCAACCACAGGCGCGTCTGCGACAAGCACCTGGCCATCGACAGCAGCAA
CTACGAGCAAGAGTCCAAGATCATGTTTGTGGTGAACGCGGTGTATGCCATGGCCCACGCTTTGCACAAA
ATGCAGCGCACCCTCTGTCCCAACACTACCAAGCTTTGTGATGCTATGAAGATCCTGGATGGGAAGAAGT
TGTACAAGGATTACTTGCTGAAAATCAACTTCACGGCTCCATTCAACCCAAATAAAGATGCAGATAGCAT
AGTCAAGTTTGACACTTTTGGAGATGGAATGGGGCGATACAACGTGTTCAATTTCCAAAATGTAGGTGGA
AAGTATTCCTACTTGAAAGTTGGTCACTGGGCAGAAACCTTATCGCTAGATGTCAACTCTATCCACTGGT
CCCGGAACTCAGTCCCCACTTCCCAGTGCAGCGACCCCTGTGCCCCCAATGAAATGAAGAATATGCAACC
AGGGGATGTCTGCTGCTGGATTTGCATCCCCTGTGAACCGTACGAATACCTGGCTGATGAGTTTACCTGT
ATGGATTGTGGGTCTGGACAGTGGCCCACTGCAGACCTAACTGGATGCTATGACCTTCCTGAGGACTACA
TCAGGTGGGAAGACGCCTGGGCCATTGGCCCAGTCACCATTGCCTGTCTGGGTTTTATGTGTACATGCAT
GGTTGTAACTGTTTTTATCAAGCACAACAACACACCCTTGGTCAAAGCATCGGGCCGAGAACTCTGCTAC
ATCTTATTGTTTGGGGTTGGCCTGTCATACTGCATGACATTCTTCTTCATTAACAAGCCATCACCAGTCA
TCTGTGCATTGCGCCGACTCGGGCTGGGGAGTTCCTTCGCTATCTGTTACTCAGCCCTGCTGACCAAGAC
AAACTGCATTGCCCGCATCTTCGATGGGGTCAAGAATGGCGCTCAGAGGCCAAAATTCATCAGCCCCAGT
TCTCAGGTTTTCATCTGCCTGGGTCTGATCCTGGTGCAAATTGTGATGGTGTCTGTGTGGCTCATCCTGG
AGGCCCCAGGCACCAGGAGGTATACCCTTGCAGAGAAGCGGGAAACAGTCATCCTTAAGTGCAATGTCAA
AGATTCCAGCATGTTGATCTCTCTTACCTACGATGTGATCCTGGTGATCTTATGCACTGTGTACGCCTTC
AAAACGCGGAAGTGCCCAGAAAATTTCAACGAAGCTAAGTTCATAGGTTTTACCATGTACACCACGTGCA
TCATCTGGTTGGCCTTCCTCCCTATATTTTATGTGACATCAAGTGACTACAGAGTGCAGACGACAACCAT
GTGCATCTCTGTCAGCCTGAGTGGCTTTGTGGTCTTGGGCTGTTTGTTTGCACCCAAGGTTCACATCATC
CTGTTTCAACCCCAGAAGAATGTTGTCACACACAGACTGCACCTCAACAGGTTCAGTGTCAGTGGAACTG
GGACCACATACTCTCAGTCCTCTGCAAGCACGTATGTGCCAACGGTGTGCAATGGGCGGGAAGTCCTCGA
CTCCACCACCTCATCTCTGTGACTCGAG
